Addgene plasmid #234235: pAIP4_1YW5
Purpose: Heterologous protein expression of peptidyl-prolyl cis-trans isomerase in Escherichia coli
Depositing lab: Christopher Bahl. Depositing organization: AI Proteins. Publication: Facile, high-throughput protein purification enabled by high-efficiency protease elution. Cárcamo Noriega EN, Truebridge IS, Teets FD 3rd, Bowman JW 3rd, Rodriguez N, Howard TA, Bahl CD. Protein Sci. 2026 Sep;35(9):e70746. doi: 10.1002/pro.70746. PubMed 42555168.
Backbone
  Vector backbone: pET29b
  Backbone size w/o insert (bp): 5679
  Vector type: Bacterial Expression
Growth in bacteria
  Bacterial resistance: Kanamycin, 50 μg/mL
  Growth temperature: 37°C
  Growth strain: DH10B
  Copy number: High Copy
Gene/Insert
  Gene/Insert name: 1YW5 (alt names: Q59KZ2_CANAL; Peptidyl-prolyl cis-trans isomerase (EC 5.2.1.8))
  Species: Candida albicans
  Insert size (bp): 531
  Entrez Gene: ESS1 (a.k.a. CAALFM_C104410CA)
  Promoter: T7
  Tag / fusion protein: 10x HisTag-Smt3 (N terminal on backbone)
  Cloning method: Golden Gate
  Sequencing primers: 5′ T7-promoter; 3′ T7-Term
Resource information
  A portion of this plasmid was derived from a plasmid made by: Synthetic DNA
Terms and licenses: Academic/Nonprofit Terms; Industry Terms
Depositor comments: 5' cloning site: BsaI (destroyed), 3' cloning site: BsaI (destroyed)
How to cite: pAIP4_1YW5 was a gift from Christopher Bahl (Addgene plasmid # 234235 ; http://n2t.net/addgene:234235 ; RRID:Addgene_234235)
