[The description below was written by a language model from this plasmid's Addgene catalogue record and pLannotate feature annotations shown in this document.]
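Description:
pAIP4_1YW5 is a bacterial expression plasmid built on a pET29b backbone for producing the Candida albicans peptidyl-prolyl cis-trans isomerase Ess1 (named after its structure identifier 1YW5) in Escherichia coli. It replicates from a ColE1/pMB1-type origin and retains the rop gene and bom region. The catalogue lists it as high copy, although rop normally moderates copy number. Selection is by kanamycin through the aph(3')-Ia gene, and an f1 origin is also present. Short tetracycline-resistance and AmpR promoter fragments in the annotation are non-functional backbone remnants.

The expression cassette follows the standard pET design. A T7 promoter with an adjacent lac operator and the T7 gene 10 ribosome binding site drives the open reading frame, which ends at a T7 terminator. A plasmid-borne lacI gene supplies repressor, so expression is IPTG-inducible in hosts that provide T7 RNA polymerase. The 531 bp synthetic insert was placed by Golden Gate assembly, which destroyed both BsaI sites. It sits downstream of a backbone-encoded N-terminal 10xHis tag fused to yeast Smt3 (SUMO). The annotation tool labelled part of the insert by homology to a plant Pin1-type parvulin, which fits an Ess1/Pin1-family isomerase.

The feature table also shows a partial His tag and a fragment of a T7 gene 10B-derived solubility tag between the insert and the terminator. The record does not say whether these are translated as part of the product. The His-SUMO arrangement allows capture by metal-affinity chromatography. The target can then be released by a SUMO-specific protease, which matches the associated work on high-throughput purification by protease elution.
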