Features (pLannotate 1.2.2; 21 found; start..end, strand, type, name):
    432..479     -  terminator     T7 terminator: transcription terminator for bacteriophage T7 RNA polymerase
    487..536     -  CDS            SET1 (fragment): solubility-enhancement tag derived from T7 phage gene 10B
    546..563     -  CDS            9xHis (fragment): 9xHis affinity tag
    582..914     -  CDS            PARV12.8 (fragment): PIN1_DIGLA - Experimental evidence at protein level: Swiss-Prot protein existence level 1. Prolyl cis/trans isomerase with specificity for phospho-Ser- Pro bonds. From Digitalis lanata (Grecian foxglove).
   1116..1412    -  CDS            SMT3: SMT3_YEAST - Experimental evidence at protein level: Swiss-Prot protein existence level 1. Not known; suppressor of MIF2 mutations. From Saccharomyces cerevisiae (strain ATCC 204508 / S288c) (Baker's yeast).
   1420..1439    -  CDS            7xHis (fragment): 6xHis affinity tag
   1471..1493    -  RBS            RBS: efficient ribosome binding site from bacteriophage T7 gene 10 (Olins and Rangwala, 1989)
   1508..1532    -  protein_bind   lac operator: The lac repressor binds to the lac operator to inhibit transcription in E. coli. This inhibition can be relieved by adding lactose or isopropyl-β-D-thiogalactopyranoside (IPTG). lac repressor encoded by lacI
   1533..1551    -  promoter       T7 promoter: promoter for bacteriophage T7 RNA polymerase
   1577..1856    +  CDS            TcR (fragment): tetracycline efflux protein; tet; confers resistance to tetracycline
   1864..1941    +  promoter       lacI promoter: lacI
   1942..3024    +  CDS            lacI: lac repressor; lacI; The lac repressor binds to the lac operator to inhibit transcription in E. coli. This inhibition can be relieved by adding lactose or isopropyl-β-D-thiogalactopyranoside (IPTG).
   3037..3058    +  protein_bind   CAP binding site: CAP binding activates transcription in the presence of cAMP. E. coli catabolite activator protein
   3073..3364    +  CDS            TcR (fragment): tetracycline efflux protein; tet; confers resistance to tetracycline
   3436..3816    -  CDS            YPB1_ECOLX: Protein predicted: Swiss-Prot protein existence level 4. From Escherichia coli.
   3833..4024    +  CDS            rop: Rop protein, which maintains plasmids at low copy number; rop
   4126..4265    +  misc_feature   bom: basis of mobility region from pBR322
   4451..5039    -  rep_origin     ori: high-copy-number ColE1/pMB1/pBR322/pUC origin of replication
   5161..5976    +  CDS            KanR: aminoglycoside phosphotransferase; aph(3')-Ia; confers resistance to kanamycin in bacteria or G418 (Geneticin®) in eukaryotes
   5985..6042    -  promoter       AmpR promoter (fragment): bla
   6095..395     -  rep_origin     f1 ori (across the origin) (sequence partly withheld): f1 bacteriophage origin of replication; arrow indicates direction of (+) strand synthesis
>Addgene plasmid #234235 | pAIP4_1YW5 | addgene full sequence | sequence record 464199 | Addgene NGS Result
TTTTAACCAATAGGCCGAAATCGGCAAAATCCCTTATAAATCAAAAGAATAGACCGAGATAGGGT
[37 nt withheld, positions 66-102]
AAAGAACGTGGACTCCAACGTCAAAGG
[49 nt withheld, positions 130-178]
T
[91 nt withheld, positions 180-270]
G
[124 nt withheld, positions 272-395]
CCCATTCGCCAATCCGGATATAGTTCCTCCTTTCAGCAAAAAACCCCTCAAGACCCGTTTAGAGGCCCCA
AGGGGTTATGCTAGTTATTGCTCAGCGGTGGCAGCAGCCAACTCAGCTTCCTTTCGGGCTTTGTTAGCAG
CCGGATCTCAGTGGTGGTGGTGGTGGTGCTCGAGTCATTACGAACCGCCGGTACGTTGCAAGATATGAAC
ACCTGAGTTGGTTTCGATGATATTGGACACTTCACCAACATGCAGGTTAAAGGCAGCCTCTTCAAATGGC
GGCTGCATTTGACCTTTGCTGAAAAAACCCAGATCACCACCACGATCGTGGCTGCTGCAATCAGATTCGG
TATTTGCCAGCTCGCTCAATTTCACCTCGCCGGATAAGATACGTTCGAGGTGCTTCTTCAGGATCTGAAT
GCTTTCGTCACGAGTGCGAGAAATGCCATCCGGACTCTTCCAGCTCTTCGGTTTGCGGCTTTGGTTGTTT
TTAATCAGCAAGTGCGAGACTCTAACCTGGCCGTCCTCATTAACCAGCGGCTTGTAACCGTTATTTTTGA
ATTTCGCGATATACGCATTCAGCACCTCTTTGTCGGTGCCGTACGGCGGGTCCCAGCTGGACTCGTTCGT
AGACTGGTTCAGGAAATACTCCTTGTTGTGGCTACGGCTCACGCGAATGGTCCAGTTTGGGGGTAGTCCT
GTTGAAGTACTAGCCATTCCAGAGCCGCCAATCTGTTCACGGTGGGCTTCAATGATGTCGTTGTCTTCCA
TGTCCAGGTCTTCCGGCGCTTGATCTGCCTGGATGCGAATACCGTCATACAGGAAACGCAGGCTATCCAT
TTCCTTGCCCTGACGTTTGGCAAACGCTTCCATCAGGCGACGCAGCGGCGTGGTCTTTTTGATCTTAAAG
AAAATTTCAGAGCTGCCGTCACTAACTTTCAGGTTAATATGGGTTTCCGGTTTCACTTCCGGCTTGACTT
CCGGCTTTGCTTCTTGGTTGACTTCCGAATCTTGCAGGCTACCGTGGTGATGGTGATGGTGATGATGGTG
ATGAATCTTCGCCATCATATGTATATCTCCTTCTTAAAGTTAAACAAAATTATTTCTAGAGGGGAATTGT
TATCCGCTCACAATTCCCCTATAGTGAGTCGTATTAATTTCGCGGGATCGAGATCGATCTCGATCCTCTA
CGCCGGACGCATCGTGGCCGGCATCACCGGCGCCACAGGTGCGGTTGCTGGCGCCTATATCGCCGACATC
ACCGATGGGGAAGATCGGGCTCGCCACTTCGGGCTCATGAGCGCTTGTTTCGGCGTGGGTATGGTGGCAG
GCCCCGTGGCCGGGGGACTGTTGGGCGCCATCTCCTTGCATGCACCATTCCTTGCGGCGGCGGTGCTCAA
CGGCCTCAACCTACTACTGGGCTGCTTCCTAATGCAGGAGTCGCATAAGGGAGAGCGTCGAGATCCCGGA
CACCATCGAATGGCGCAAAACCTTTCGCGGTATGGCATGATAGCGCCCGGAAGAGAGTCAATTCAGGGTG
GTGAATGTGAAACCAGTAACGTTATACGATGTCGCAGAGTATGCCGGTGTCTCTTATCAGACCGTTTCCC
GCGTGGTGAACCAGGCCAGCCACGTTTCTGCGAAAACGCGGGAAAAAGTGGAAGCGGCGATGGCGGAGCT
GAATTACATTCCCAACCGCGTGGCACAACAACTGGCGGGCAAACAGTCGTTGCTGATTGGCGTTGCCACC
TCCAGTCTGGCCCTGCACGCGCCGTCGCAAATTGTCGCGGCGATTAAATCTCGCGCCGATCAACTGGGTG
CCAGCGTGGTGGTGTCGATGGTAGAACGAAGCGGCGTCGAAGCCTGTAAAGCGGCGGTGCACAATCTTCT
CGCGCAACGCGTCAGTGGGCTGATCATTAACTATCCGCTGGATGACCAGGATGCCATTGCTGTGGAAGCT
GCCTGCACTAATGTTCCGGCGTTATTTCTTGATGTCTCTGACCAGACACCCATCAACAGTATTATTTTCT
CCCATGAAGACGGTACGCGACTGGGCGTGGAGCATCTGGTCGCATTGGGTCACCAGCAAATCGCGCTGTT
AGCGGGCCCATTAAGTTCTGTCTCGGCGCGTCTGCGTCTGGCTGGCTGGCATAAATATCTCACTCGCAAT
CAAATTCAGCCGATAGCGGAACGGGAAGGCGACTGGAGTGCCATGTCCGGTTTTCAACAAACCATGCAAA
TGCTGAATGAGGGCATCGTTCCCACTGCGATGCTGGTTGCCAACGATCAGATGGCGCTGGGCGCAATGCG
CGCCATTACCGAGTCCGGGCTGCGCGTTGGTGCGGACATCTCGGTAGTGGGATACGACGATACCGAAGAC
AGCTCATGTTATATCCCGCCGTTAACCACCATCAAACAGGATTTTCGCCTGCTGGGGCAAACCAGCGTGG
ACCGCTTGCTGCAACTCTCTCAGGGCCAGGCGGTGAAGGGCAATCAGCTGTTGCCCGTCTCACTGGTGAA
AAGAAAAACCACCCTGGCGCCCAATACGCAAACCGCCTCTCCCCGCGCGTTGGCCGATTCATTAATGCAG
CTGGCACGACAGGTTTCCCGACTGGAAAGCGGGCAGTGAGCGCAACGCAATTAATGTAAGTTAGCTCACT
CATTAGGCACCGGGATCTCGACCGATGCCCTTGAGAGCCTTCAACCCAGTCAGCTCCTTCCGGTGGGCGC
GGGGCATGACTATCGTCGCCGCACTTATGACTGTCTTCTTTATCATGCAACTCGTAGGACAGGTGCCGGC
AGCGCTCTGGGTCATTTTCGGCGAGGACCGCTTTCGCTGGAGCGCGACGATGATCGGCCTGTCGCTTGCG
GTATTCGGAATCTTGCACGCCCTCGCTCAAGCCTTCGTCACTGGTCCCGCCACCAAACGTTTCGGCGAGA
AGCAGGCCATTATCGCCGGCATGGCGGCCCCACGGGTGCGCATGATCGTGCTCCTGTCGTTGAGGACCCG
GCTAGGCTGGCGGGGTTGCCTTACTGGTTAGCAGAATGAATCACCGATACGCGAGCGAACGTGAAGCGAC
TGCTGCTGCAAAACGTCTGCGACCTGAGCAACAACATGAATGGTCTTCGGTTTCCGTGTTTCGTAAAGTC
TGGAAACGCGGAAGTCAGCGCCCTGCACCATTATGTTCCGGATCTGCATCGCAGGATGCTGCTGGCTACC
CTGTGGAACACCTACATCTGTATTAACGAAGCGCTGGCATTGACCCTGAGTGATTTTTCTCTGGTCCCGC
CGCATCCATACCGCCAGTTGTTTACCCTCACAACGTTCCAGTAACCGGGCATGTTCATCATCAGTAACCC
GTATCGTGAGCATCCTCTCTCGTTTCATCGGTATCATTACCCCCATGAACAGAAATCCCCCTTACACGGA
GGCATCAGTGACCAAACAGGAAAAAACCGCCCTTAACATGGCCCGCTTTATCAGAAGCCAGACATTAACG
CTTCTGGAGAAACTCAACGAGCTGGACGCGGATGAACAGGCAGACATCTGTGAATCGCTTCACGACCACG
CTGATGAGCTTTACCGCAGCTGCCTCGCGCGTTTCGGTGATGACGGTGAAAACCTCTGACACATGCAGCT
CCCGGAGACGGTCACAGCTTGTCTGTAAGCGGATGCCGGGAGCAGACAAGCCCGTCAGGGCGCGTCAGCG
GGTGTTGGCGGGTGTCGGGGCGCAGCCATGACCCAGTCACGTAGCGATAGCGGAGTGTATACTGGCTTAA
CTATGCGGCATCAGAGCAGATTGTACTGAGAGTGCACCATTGCGGTGTGAAATACCGCACAGATGCGTAA
GGAGAAAATACCGCATCAGGCGCTCTTCCGCTTCCTCGCTCACTGACTCGCTGCGCTCGGTCGTTCGGCT
GCGGCGAGCGGTATCAGCTCACTCAAAGGCGGTAATACGGTTATCCACAGAATCAGGGGATAACGCAGGA
AAGAACATGTGAGCAAAAGGCCAGCAAAAGGCCAGGAACCGTAAAAAGGCCGCGTTGCTGGCGTTTTTCC
ATAGGCTCCGCCCCCCTGACGAGCATCACAAAAATCGACGCTCAAGTCAGAGGTGGCGAAACCCGACAGG
ACTATAAAGATACCAGGCGTTTCCCCCTGGAAGCTCCCTCGTGCGCTCTCCTGTTCCGACCCTGCCGCTT
ACCGGATACCTGTCCGCCTTTCTCCCTTCGGGAAGCGTGGCGCTTTCTCATAGCTCACGCTGTAGGTATC
TCAGTTCGGTGTAGGTCGTTCGCTCCAAGCTGGGCTGTGTGCACGAACCCCCCGTTCAGCCCGACCGCTG
CGCCTTATCCGGTAACTATCGTCTTGAGTCCAACCCGGTAAGACACGACTTATCGCCACTGGCAGCAGCC
ACTGGTAACAGGATTAGCAGAGCGAGGTATGTAGGCGGTGCTACAGAGTTCTTGAAGTGGTGGCCTAACT
ACGGCTACACTAGAAGGACAGTATTTGGTATCTGCGCTCTGCTGAAGCCAGTTACCTTCGGAAAAAGAGT
TGGTAGCTCTTGATCCGGCAAACAAACCACCGCTGGTAGCGGTGGTTTTTTTGTTTGCAAGCAGCAGATT
ACGCGCAGAAAAAAAGGATCTCAAGAAGATCCTTTGATCTTTTCTACGGGGTCTGACGCTCAGTGGAACG
AAAACTCACGTTAAGGGATTTTGGTCATGAACAATAAAACTGTCTGCTTACATAAACAGTAATACAAGGG
GTGTTATGAGCCATATTCAACGGGAAACGTCTTGCTCTAGGCCGCGATTAAATTCCAACATGGATGCTGA
TTTATATGGGTATAAATGGGCTCGCGATAATGTCGGGCAATCAGGTGCGACAATCTATCGATTGTATGGG
AAGCCCGATGCGCCAGAGTTGTTTCTGAAACATGGCAAAGGTAGCGTTGCCAATGATGTTACAGATGAGA
TGGTCAGACTAAACTGGCTGACGGAATTTATGCCTCTTCCGACCATCAAGCATTTTATCCGTACTCCTGA
TGATGCATGGTTACTCACCACTGCGATCCCCGGGAAAACAGCATTCCAGGTATTAGAAGAATATCCTGAT
TCAGGTGAAAATATTGTTGATGCGCTGGCAGTGTTCCTGCGCCGGTTGCATTCGATTCCTGTTTGTAATT
GTCCTTTTAACAGCGATCGCGTATTTCGTCTCGCTCAGGCGCAATCACGAATGAATAACGGTTTGGTTGA
TGCGAGTGATTTTGATGACGAGCGTAATGGCTGGCCTGTTGAACAAGTCTGGAAAGAAATGCATAAACTT
TTGCCATTCTCACCGGATTCAGTCGTCACTCATGGTGATTTCTCACTTGATAACCTTATTTTTGACGAGG
GGAAATTAATAGGTTGTATTGATGTTGGACGAGTCGGAATCGCAGACCGATACCAGGATCTTGCCATCCT
ATGGAACTGCCTCGGTGAGTTTTCTCCTTCATTACAGAAACGGCTTTTTCAAAAATATGGTATTGATAAT
CCTGATATGAATAAATTGCAGTTTCATTTGATGCTCGATGAGTTTTTCTAAGAATTAATTCATGAGCGGA
TACATATTTGAATGTATTTAGAAAAATAAACAAATAGGGGTTCCGCGCACATTTCCCCGAAAAGTGCCAC
CTAAATTGTAAGCGTTAATATTTTGTTAAAATTCGCGTTAAATTTTTGTTAAATCAGCTCATT
